Addgene plasmid #53525: pMyc-CMV1-huTLR4mut-A896G
Purpose: expression of mutant TLR4 in mammalian cells
Depositing lab: Linda Yu. Depositing organization: National Taiwan University, College of Medicine. Publication: LPS receptor subunits have antagonistic roles in epithelial apoptosis and colonic carcinogenesis. Kuo WT, Lee TC, Yang HY, Chen CY, Au YC, Lu YZ, Wu LL, Wei SC, Ni YH, Lin BR, Chen Y, Tsai YH, Kung JT, Sheu F, Lin LW, Yu LC. Cell Death Differ. 2015 Jan 30. doi: 10.1038/cdd.2014.240. PubMed 25633197.
Backbone
  Vector backbone: pMyc-CMV1
  Backbone manufacturer: Dr. Golenbock, University of Massachusetts Medical School
  Backbone size w/o insert (bp): 4743
  Modifications to backbone: pFLAG-CMV is from Sigma. Flag to Myc modified by Dr. Golenbock.
  Vector type: Mammalian Expression
Growth in bacteria
  Bacterial resistance: Ampicillin, 100 μg/mL
  Growth temperature: 37°C
  Growth strain: DH5alpha
  Copy number: Unknown
Gene/Insert
  Gene/Insert name: TLR4 A896G (alt names: CD284; TOLL; TLR-4)
  Species: H. sapiens (human)
  Insert size (bp): 2400
  Mutation: A896G
  Entrez Gene: TLR4 (a.k.a. ARMD10, CD284, TLR-4, TOLL)
  Promoter: CMV
  Tag / fusion protein: Myc (N terminal on backbone)
  Cloning method: Restriction Enzyme; 5′ cloning site NotI (not destroyed); 3′ cloning site SalI (not destroyed)
  Sequencing primers: 5′ CMV-F; 3′ C-CMV-24 TATTAGGACAAGGCTGGTGGGCAC
Terms and licenses: Academic/Nonprofit Terms; Industry Terms: Not Available to Industry
How to cite: pMyc-CMV1-huTLR4mut-A896G was a gift from Linda Yu (Addgene plasmid # 53525 ; http://n2t.net/addgene:53525 ; RRID:Addgene_53525)
