[The description below was written by a language model from this plasmid's Addgene catalogue record and pLannotate feature annotations shown in this document.]
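Description:
pMyc-CMV1-huTLR4mut-A896G is a mammalian expression plasmid carrying a mutant form of human Toll-like receptor 4 (TLR4, also known as CD284), the receptor that works with LY96 and CD14 to mediate innate immune responses to bacterial lipopolysaccharide. The backbone, pMyc-CMV1, is a derivative of the commercial pFLAG-CMV vector in which the FLAG epitope was replaced by a Myc tag. The complete deposited sequence is 7,143 nt, consistent with a roughly 4.7 kb backbone plus a 2.4 kb insert cloned between NotI and SalI sites that both remain intact.

Expression is driven by the human cytomegalovirus immediate early enhancer and promoter. Downstream lies a preprotrypsin leader sequence, which directs the nascent protein into the secretory pathway. It is followed by the TLR4 coding region, with the N-terminal Myc tag recorded as supplied by the backbone; the tag itself is not called in the feature table but would fit in the short gap between the leader and TLR4. This arrangement should yield a membrane-targeted receptor with an epitope for detection. Transcripts terminate at a human growth hormone polyadenylation signal. The insert carries the A896G mutation; the record does not spell out the resulting amino-acid change.

SV40 early promoter sequences are also annotated, but no mammalian selection marker is present, so the plasmid appears suited to transient transfection. Propagation in E. coli relies on a high-copy ColE1/pUC-type origin and ampicillin resistance (β-lactamase), and an f1 origin allows single-stranded DNA production. Residual lac elements and a T7 promoter are backbone remnants. The stated use is expression of mutant TLR4 in mammalian cells, and the associated publication concerns LPS receptor subunits in epithelial apoptosis and colonic carcinogenesis.
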