Features (pLannotate 1.2.2; 18 found; start..end, strand, type, name):
      5..160     -  CDS            lacZα (fragment): LacZα fragment of β-galactosidase; lacZ fragment
    312..690     +  enhancer       CMV enhancer: human cytomegalovirus immediate early enhancer
    692..891     +  promoter       CMV promoter: human cytomegalovirus (CMV) immediate early promoter
    925..969     +  CDS            preprotrypsin leader: leader sequence from mouse preprotrypsin
   1012..3459    +  CDS            TLR4: TLR4_HUMAN - Experimental evidence at protein level: Swiss-Prot protein existence level 1. Cooperates with LY96 and CD14 to mediate the innate immune response to bacterial lipopolysaccharide (LPS) (PubMed:27022195). Acts via MYD88, TIRAP and TRAF6, leading to NF-kappa-B activation, cytokine secretion and the inflammatory response (PubMed:9237759, PubMed:10835634, PubMed:27022195,PubMed:21393102). Also involved in LPS-independent inflammatory responses triggered by free fatty acids, such as palmitate, and Ni(2+). Responses triggered by Ni(2+) require non-conserved histidines and are, therefore,
   3463..3481    -  misc_feature   MCS (fragment): pUC18/19 multiple cloning site
   3482..4106    +  polyA_signal   hGH poly(A) signal: human growth hormone polyadenylation signal
   4146..4217    +  promoter       SV40 promoter (fragment): SV40 enhancer and early promoter
   4245..4455    +  promoter       SV40 promoter: SV40 early promoter
   4502..4520    -  promoter       T7 promoter: promoter for bacteriophage T7 RNA polymerase
   4558..4574    -  protein_bind   lac operator: The lac repressor binds to the lac operator to inhibit transcription in E. coli. This inhibition can be relieved by adding lactose or isopropyl-β-D-thiogalactopyranoside (IPTG). lac repressor encoded by lacI
   4582..4612    -  promoter       lac promoter: promoter for the E. coli lac operon
   4627..4648    -  protein_bind   CAP binding site: CAP binding activates transcription in the presence of cAMP. E. coli catabolite activator protein
   4661..4753    -  CDS            lacI (fragment): lac repressor; lacI; The lac repressor binds to the lac operator to inhibit transcription in E. coli. This inhibition can be relieved by adding lactose or isopropyl-β-D-thiogalactopyranoside (IPTG).
   4936..5524    -  rep_origin     ori: high-copy-number ColE1/pMB1/pBR322/pUC origin of replication
   5695..6555    -  CDS            AmpR: β-lactamase; bla; confers resistance to ampicillin, carbenicillin, and related antibiotics
   6556..6660    -  promoter       AmpR promoter: bla
   6687..7143    +  rep_origin     f1 ori (sequence partly withheld): f1 bacteriophage origin of replication; arrow indicates direction of (+) strand synthesis
>Addgene plasmid #53525 | pMyc-CMV1-huTLR4mut-A896G | depositor full sequence | sequence record 83361 | pMyc-CMV1-huTLR4mut-A896G sequence 7143 bps
CCCATTCGCCATTCAGGCTGCGCAACTGTTGGGAAGGGCGATCGGTGCGGGCCTCTTCGCTATTACGCCA
GCTGGCGAAAGGGGGATGTGCTGCAAGGCGATTAAGTTGGGTAACGCCCAGGGTTTTCCCAGTCACGACG
TTGTAAAACGACGGCCAGTGCCAAGCTGATCTAATCAATATTGGCCATTAGCCATATTATTCATTGGTTA
TATAGCATAAATCAATATTGGCTATTGGCCATTGCATACGTTGTATCCATATCATAATATGTACATTTAT
ATTGGCTCATGTCCAACATTACCGCCATGTTGACATTGATTATTGACTAGTTATTAATAGTAATCAATTA
CGGGGTCATTAGTTCATAGCCCATATATGGAGTTCCGCGTTACATAACTTACGGTAAATGGCCCGCCTGG
CGACCGCCCAGCGACCCCCGCCCGTTGACGTCAATAGTGACGTATGTTCCCATAGTAACGCCAATAGGGA
CTTTCCATTGACGTCAATGGGTGGAGTATTTACGGTAAACTGCCCACTTGGCAGTACATCAAGTGTATCA
TATGCCAAGTCCGCCCCCTATTGACGTCAATGACGGTAAATGGCCCGCCTAGCATTATGCCCAGTACATG
ACCTTACGGGAGTTTCCTACTTGGCAGTACATCTACGTATTAGTCATCGCTATTACCATGGTGATGCGGT
TTTGGCAGTACACCAATGGGCGTGGATAGCGGTTTGACTCACGGGGATTTCCAAGTCTCCACCCCATTGA
CGTCAATGGGAGTTTGTTTTGGCACCAAAATCAACGGGACTTTCCAAAATGTCGTAATAACCCCGCCCCG
TTGACGCAAATGGGCGGTAGGCGTGTACGGTGGGAGGTCTATATAAGCAGAGCTCGTTTAGTGAACCGTC
AGAATTAATTCACCATGTCTGCACTTCTGATCCTAGCTCTTGTTGGAGCTGCAGTTGCTGAACAAAAACT
CATCTCAGAAGAGGATCTGCTTGCGGCCGCGGAAAGCTGGGAGCCCTGCGTGGAGGTGGTTCCTAATATT
ACTTATCAATGCATGGAGCTGAATTTCTACAAAATCCCCGACAACCTCCCCTTCTCAACCAAGAACCTGG
ACCTGAGCTTTAATCCCCTGAGGCATTTAGGCAGCTATAGCTTCTTCAGTTTCCCAGAACTGCAGGTGCT
GGATTTATCCAGGTGTGAAATCCAGACAATTGAAGATGGGGCATATCAGAGCCTAAGCCACCTCTCTACC
TTAATATTGACAGGAAACCCCATCCAGAGTTTAGCCCTGGGAGCCTTTTCTGGACTATCAAGTTTACAGA
AGCTGGTGGCTGTGGAGACAAATCTAGCATCTCTAGAGAACTTCCCCATTGGACATCTCAAAACTTTGAA
AGAACTTAATGTGGCTCACAATCTTATCCAATCTTTCAAATTACCTGAGTATTTTTCTAATCTGACCAAT
CTAGAGCACTTGGACCTTTCCAGCAACAAGATTCAAAGTATTTATTGCACAGACTTGCGGGTTCTACATC
AAATGCCCCTACTCAATCTCTCTTTAGACCTGTCCCTGAACCCTATGAACTTTATCCAACCAGGTGCATT
TAAAGAAATTAGGCTTCATAAGCTGACTTTAAGAAATAATTTTGATAGTTTAAATGTAATGAAAACTTGT
ATTCAAGGTCTGGCTGGTTTAGAAGTCCATCGTTTGGTTCTGGGAGAATTTAGAAATGAAGGAAACTTGG
AAAAGTTTGACAAATCTGCTCTAGAGGGCCTGTGCAATTTGACCATTGAAGAATTCCGATTAGCATACTT
AGACTACTACCTCGATGGTATTATTGACTTATTTAATTGTTTGACAAATGTTTCTTCATTTTCCCTGGTG
AGTGTGACTATTGAAAGGGTAAAAGACTTTTCTTATAATTTCGGATGGCAACATTTAGAATTAGTTAACT
GTAAATTTGGACAGTTTCCCACATTGAAACTCAAATCTCTCAAAAGGCTTACTTTCACTTCCAACAAAGG
TGGGAATGCTTTTTCAGAAGTTGATCTACCAAGCCTTGAGTTTCTAGATCTCAGTAGAAATGGCTTGAGT
TTCAAAGGTTGCTGTTCTCAAAGTGATTTTGGGACAACCAGCCTAAAGTATTTAGATCTGAGCTTCAATG
GTGTTATTACCATGAGTTCAAACTTCTTGGGCTTAGAACAACTAGAACATCTGGATTTCCAGCATTCCAA
TTTGAAACAAATGAGTGAGTTTTCAGTATTCCTATCACTCAGAAACCTCATTTACCTTGACATTTCTCAT
ACTCACACCAGAGTTGCTTTCAATGGCATCTTCAATGGCTTGTCCAGTCTCGAAGTCTTGAAAATGGCTG
GCAATTCTTTCCAGGAAAACTTCCTTCCAGATATCTTCACAGAGCTGAGAAACTTGACCTTCCTGGACCT
CTCTCAGTGTCAACTGGAGCAGTTGTCTCCAACAGCATTTAACTCACTCTCCAGTCTTCAGGTACTAAAT
ATGAGCCACAACAACTTCTTTTCATTGGATACGTTTCCTTATAAGTGTCTGAACTCCCTCCAGGTTCTTG
ATTACAGTCTCAATCACATAATGACTTCCAAAAAACAGGAACTACAGCATTTTCCAAGTAGTCTAGCTTT
CTTAAATCTTACTCAGAATGACTTTGCTTGTACTTGTGAACACCAGAGTTTCCTGCAATGGATCAAGGAC
CAGAGGCAGCTCTTGGTGGAAGTTGAACGAATGGAATGTGCAACACCTTCAGATAAGCAGGGCATGCCTG
TGCTGAGTTTGAATATCACCTGTCAGATGAATAAGACCATCATTGGTGTGTCGGTCCTCAGTGTGCTTGT
AGTATCTGTTGTAGCAGTTCTGGTCTATAAGTTCTATTTTCACCTGATGCTTCTTGCTGGCTGCATAAAG
TATGGTAGAGGTGAAAACATCTATGATGCCTTTGTTATCTACTCAAGCCAGGATGAGGACTGGGTAAGGA
ATGAGCTAGTAAAGAATTTAGAAGAAGGGGTGCCTCCATTTCAGCTCTGCCTTCACTACAGAGACTTTAT
TCCCGGTGTGGCCATTGCTGCCAACATCATCCATGAAGGTTTCCATAAAAGCCGAAAGGTGATTGTTGTG
GTGTCCCAGCACTTCATCCAGAGCCGCTGGTGTATCTTTGAATATGAGATTGCTCAGACCTGGCAGTTTC
TGAGCAGTCGTGCTGGTATCATCTTCATTGTCCTGCAGAAGGTGGAGAAGACCCTGCTCAGGCAGCAGGT
GGAGCTGTACCGCCTTCTCAGCAGGAACACTTACCTGGAGTGGGAGGACAGTGTCCTGGGGCGGCACATC
TTCTGGAGACGACTCAGAAAAGCCCTGCTGGATGGTAAATCATGGAATCCAGAAGGAACAGTGGGTACAG
GATGCAATTGGCAGGAAGCAACATCTATCTGAGTCGACTCTAGAGGATCCCGGGTGGCATCCCTGTGACC
CCTCCCCAGTGCCTCTCCTGGCCTTGGAAGTTGCCACTCCAGTGCCCACCAGCCTTGTCCTAATAAAATT
AAGTTGCATCATTTTGTCTGACTAGGTGTCCTCTATAATATTATGGGGTGGAGGGGGGTGGTATGGAGCA
AGGGGCCCAAGTTGGGAAGACAACCTGTAGGGCCTGCGGGGTCTATTCGGGAACCAAGCTGGAGTGCAGT
GGCACAATCTTGGCTCACTGCAATCTCCGCCTCCTGGGTTCAAGCGATTCTCCTGCCTCAGCCTCCCGAG
TTGTTGGGATTCCAGGCATGCATGACCAGGCTCAGCTAATTTTTGTTTTTTTGGTAGAGACGGGGTTTCA
CCATATTGGCCAGGCTGGTCTCCAACTCCTAATCTCAGGTGATCTACCCACCTTGGCCTCCCAAATTGCT
GGGATTACAGGCGTGAACCACTGCTCCCTTCCCTGTCCTTCTGATTTTAAAATAACTATACCAGCAGGAG
GACGTCCAGACACAGCATAGGCTACCTGCCATGGCCCAACCGGTGGGACATTTGAGTTGCTTGCTTGGCA
CTGTCCTCTCATGCGTTGGGTCCACTCAGTAGATGCCTGTTGAATTGGGTACGCGGCCAGCTTCTGTGGA
ATGTGTGTCAGTTAGGGTGTGGAAAGTCCCCAGGCTCCCCAGCAGGCAGAAGTATGCAAAGCATGCATCT
CAATTAGTCAGCAACCAGGTGTGGAAAAGTCCCCAGGCTCCCCAGCAGGCAGAAGTATGCAAAGCATGCA
TCTCAATTAGTCAGCAACCATAGTCCCGCCCCTAACTCCGCCCATCCCGCCCCTAACTCCGCCCAGTTCC
GCCCATTCTCCGCCCCATGGCTGACTAATTTTTTTTATTTATGCAGAGGCCGAGGCCGCCTCGGCCTCTG
AGCTATTCCAGAAGTAGTGAGGAGGCTTTTTTGGAGGCCTAGGCTTTTGCAAAAAGCTCCTCGAGGAACT
GAAAAACCAGAAAGTTAATTCCCTATAGTGAGTCGTATTAAATTCGTAATCATGTCATAGCTGTTTCCTG
TGTGAAATTGTTATCCGCTCACAATTCCACACAACATACGAGCCGGAAGCATAAAGTGTAAAGCCTGGGG
TGCCTAATGAGTGAGCTAACTCACATTAATTGCGTTGCGCTCACTGCCCGCTTTCCAGTCGGGAAACCTG
TCGTGCCAGCTGCATTAATGAATCGGCCAACGCGCGGGGAGAGGCGGTTTGCGTATTGGGCGCTCTTCCG
CTTCCTCGCTCACTGACTCGCTGCGCTCGGTCGTTCGGCTGCGGCGAGCGGTATCAGCTCACTCAAAGGC
GGTAATACGGTTATCCACAGAATCAGGGGATAACGCAGGAAAGAACATGTGAGCAAAAGGCCAGCAAAAG
GCCAGGAACCGTAAAAAGGCCGCGTTGCTGGCGTTTTTCCATAGGCTCCGCCCCCCTGACGAGCATCACA
AAAATCGACGCTCAAGTCAGAGGTGGCGAAACCCGACAGGACTATAAAGATACCAGGCGTTTCCCCCTGG
AAGCTCCCTCGTGCGCTCTCCTGTTCCGACCCTGCCGCTTACCGGATACCTGTCCGCCTTTCTCCCTTCG
GGAAGCGTGGCGCTTTCTCAATGCTCACGCTGTAGGTATCTCAGTTCGGTGTAGGTCGTTCGCTCCAAGC
TGGGCTGTGTGCACGAACCCCCCGTTCAGCCCGACCGCTGCGCCTTATCCGGTAACTATCGTCTTGAGTC
CAACCCGGTAAGACACGACTTATCGCCACTGGCAGCAGCCACTGGTAACAGGATTAGCAGAGCGAGGTAT
GTAGGCGGTGCTACAGAGTTCTTGAAGTGGTGGCCTAACTACGGCTACACTAGAAGAACAGTATTTGGTA
TCTGCGCTCTGCTGAAGCCAGTTACCTTCGGAAAAAGAGTTGGTAGCTCTTGATCCGGCAAACAAACCAC
CGCTGGTAGCGGTGGTTTTTTTGTTTGCAAGCAGCAGATTACGCGCAGAAAAAAAGGATCTCAAGAAGAT
CCTTTGATCTTTTCTACGGGGTCTGACGCTCAGTGGAACGAAAACTCACGTTAAGGGATTTTGGTCATGA
GATTATCAAAAAGGATCTTCACCTAGATCCTTTTAAATTAAAAATGAAGTTTTAAATCAATCTAAAGTAT
ATATGAGTAAACTTGGTCTGACAGTTACCAATGCTTAATCAGTGAGGCACCTATCTCAGCGATCTGTCTA
TTTCGTTCATCCATAGTTGCCTGACTCCCCGTCGTGTAGATAACTACGATACGGGAGGGCTTACCATCTG
GCCCCAGTGCTGCAATGATACCGCGAGACCCACGCTCACCGGCTCCAGATTTATCAGCAATAAACCAGCC
AGCCGGAAGGGCCGAGCGCAGAAGTGGTCCTGCAACTTTATCCGCCTCCATCCAGTCTATTAATTGTTGC
CGGGAAGCTAGAGTAAGTAGTTCGCCAGTTAATAGTTTGCGCAACGTTGTTGCCATTGCTACAGGCATCG
TGGTGTCACGCTCGTCGTTTGGTATGGCTTCATTCAGCTCCGGTTCCCAACGATCAAGGCGAGTTACATG
ATCCCCCATGTTGTGCAAAAAAGCGGTTAGCTCCTTCGGTCCTCCGATCGTTGTCAGAAGTAAGTTGGCC
GCAGTGTTATCACTCATGGTTATGGCAGCACTGCATAATTCTCTTACTGTCATGCCATCCGTAAGATGCT
TTTCTGTGACTGGTGAGTACTCAACCAAGTCATTCTGAGAATAGTGTATGCGGCGACCGAGTTGCTCTTG
CCCGGCGTCAATACGGGATAATACCGCGCCACATAGCAGAACTTTAAAAGTGCTCATCATTGGAAAACGT
TCTTCGGGGCGAAAACTCTCAAGGATCTTACCGCTGTTGAGATCCAGTTCGATGTAACCCACTCGTGCAC
CCAACTGATCTTCAGCATCTTTTACTTTCACCAGCGTTTCTGGGTGAGCAAAAACAGGAAGGCAAAATGC
CGCAAAAAAGGGAATAAGGGCGACACGGAAATGTTGAATACTCATACTCTTCCTTTTTCAATATTATTGA
AGCATTTATCAGGGTTATTGTCTCATGAGCGGATACATATTTGAATGTATTTAGAAAAATAAACAAATAG
GGGTTCCGCGCACATTTCCCCGAAAAGTGCCACCTG
[124 nt withheld, positions 6687-6810]
C
[32 nt withheld, positions 6812-6843]
CA
[57 nt withheld, positions 6846-6902]
A
[49 nt withheld, positions 6904-6952]
CCTTTGACGTTGGAGTCCACGTTCTTT
[37 nt withheld, positions 6980-7016]
ACCCTATCTCGGTCTATTCTTTTGATTTATAAGGGATTTTGCCGATTTCGGCCTATTGGTTAAAAAATGA
GCTGATTTAACAAAAATTTAACGCGAATTTTAACAAAATATTAAACGTTTACAATTT
