>Addgene plasmid #53525 | pMyc-CMV1-huTLR4mut-A896G | addgene partial sequence | sequence record 92059 | C-CMV-24 5'-TATTAGGACAAGGCTGGTGGGCAC-3'
AGGGGTCACAGGGATGCCACCCGGGATCCTCTAGAGTCGACTCAGATAGATGTTGCTTCCTGCCAATTGC
ATCCTGTACCCACTGTTCCTTCTGGATTCCATGATTTACCATCCAGCAGGGCTTTTCTGAGTCGTCTCCA
GAAGATGTGCCGCCCCAGGACACTGTCCTCCCACTCCAGGTAAGTGTTCCTGCTGAGAAGGCGGTACAGC
TCCACCTGCTGCCTGAGCAGGGTCTTCTCCACCTTCTGCAGGACAATGAAGATGATACCAGCACGACTGC
TCAGAAACTGCCAGGTCTGAGCAATCTCATATTCAAAGATACACCAGCGGCTCTGGATGAAGTGCTGGGA
CACCACAACAATCACCTTTCGGCTTTTATGGAAACCTTCATGGATGATGTTGGCAGCAATGGCCACACCG
GGAATAAAGTCTCTGTAGTGAAGGCAGAGCTGAAATGGAGGCACCCCTTCTTCTAAATTCTTTACTAGCT
CATTCCTTACCCAGTCCTCATCCTGGCTCGAGTAGATAACAAAGGCATCATAGATGTTTTCACCTCTACC
ATACTTTATGCAGCCAGCAAGAAGCATCAGGTGAAAATAGAACTTATAGACCAGAACTGCTACAACAGAT
ACTACAAGCACACTGAGGACCGACACACCAATGATGGTCTTATTCATCTGACAGGTGATATTCAAACTCA
GCACAGGCATGCCCTGCTTATCTGAAGGTGTTGCACATTCCATTCGTTCAACTTCCACCAAGAGCTGCCT
CTGGTCCTTGATCCATTGCAGGAAACTCTGGTGTTCACAAGTACAAGCAAAGTCATTCTGAGTAAGATTT
