>Addgene plasmid #53525 | pMyc-CMV1-huTLR4mut-A896G | addgene partial sequence | sequence record 92060 | CMV-F 5'-CGCAAATGGGCGGTAGGCGTG-3'
TTAGTGAACCGTCAGAATTAATTCACCATGTCTGCACTTCTGATCCTAGCTCTTGTTGGAGCTGCAGTTG
CTGAACAAAAACTCATCTCAGAAGAGGATCTGCTTGCGGCCGCGGAAAGCTGGGAGCCCTGCGTGGAGGT
GGTTCCTAATATTACTTATCAATGCATGGAGCTGAATTTCTACAAAATCCCCGACAACCTCCCCTTCTCA
ACCAAGAACCTGGACCTGAGCTTTAATCCCCTGAGGCATTTAGGCAGCTATAGCTTCTTCAGTTTCCCAG
AACTGCAGGTGCTGGATTTATCCAGGTGTGAAATCCAGACAATTGAAGATGGGGCATATCAGAGCCTAAG
CCACCTCTCTACCTTAATATTGACAGGAAACCCCATCCAGAGTTTAGCCCTGGGAGCCTTTTCTGGACTA
TCAAGTTTACAGAAGCTGGTGGCTGTGGAGACAAATCTAGCATCTCTAGAGAACTTCCCCATTGGACATC
TCAAAACTTTGAAAGAACTTAATGTGGCTCACAATCTTATCCAATCTTTCAAATTACCTGAGTATTTTTC
TAATCTGACCAATCTAGAGCACTTGGACCTTTCCAGCAACAAGATTCAAAGTATTTATTGCACAGACTTG
CGGGTTCTACATCAAATGCCCCTACTCAATCTCTCTTTAGACCTGTCCCTGAACCCTATGAACTTTATCC
AACCAGGTGCATTTAAAGAAATTAGGCTTCATAAGCTGACTTTAAGAAATAATTTTGATAGTTTAAATGT
AATGAAAACTTGTATTCAAGGTCTGGCTG
