>Addgene plasmid #53525 | pMyc-CMV1-huTLR4mut-A896G | addgene partial sequence | sequence record 92061 | TLR4-F 5'-gaaatgaaggaaacttggaaaa-3'
TGACCATTGAAGAATTCCGATTAGCATACTTAGACTACTACCTCGATGGTATTATTGACTTATTTAATTG
TTTGACAAATGTTTCTTCATTTTCCCTGGTGAGTGTGACTATTGAAAGGGTAAAAGACTTTTCTTATAAT
TTCGGATGGCAACATTTAGAATTAGTTAACTGTAAATTTGGACAGTTTCCCACATTGAAACTCAAATCTC
TCAAAAGGCTTACTTTCACTTCCAACAAAGGTGGGAATGCTTTTTCAGAAGTTGATCTACCAAGCCTTGA
GTTTCTAGATCTCAGTAGAAATGGCTTGAGTTTCAAAGGTTGCTGTTCTCAAAGTGATTTTGGGACAACC
AGCCTAAAGTATTTAGATCTGAGCTTCAATGGTGTTATTACCATGAGTTCAAACTTCTTGGGCTTAGAAC
AACTAGAACATCTGGATTTCCAGCATTCCAATTTGAAACAAATGAGTGAGTTTTCAGTATTCCTATCACT
CAGAAACCTCATTTACCTTGACATTTCTCATACTCACACCAGAGTTGCTTTCAATGGCATCTTCAATGGC
TTGTCCAGTCTCGAAGTCTTGAAAATGGCTGGCAATTCTTTCCAGGAAAACTTCCTTCCAGATATCTTCA
CAGAGCTGAGAAACTTGACCTTCCTGGACCTCTCTCAGTGTCAACTGGAGCAGTTGTCTCCAACAGCATT
TAACTCACTCTCCAGTCTTCAGGTACTAAATATGAGCCACAACAACTTCTTTTCATTGGATACGTTTCCT
TATAAGTGTCTGAACTCCCTCCAGGTTCTTGATTACAGTCTCAATCACATAATGACTTCCAAA
